>Addgene plasmid #145931 | pAc5.1B-lambdaN-HA-DmAGO2-RB-del55-967_B | depositor full sequence | sequence record 288376 | Full Sequence
CTTCAAGGAATTAATTCTATATTCTAAAAACACAAATGATACTTCTAAAAAAAATCATGAATGGCATCAA
CTCTGAATCAAATCTTTGCAGATGCACCTACTTCTCATTTCCACTGTCACATCATTTTTCCAGATCTCGC
TGCCTGTTATGTGGCCCACAAACCAAGACACGTTTTATGGCCATTAAAGCTGGCTGATCGTCGCCAAACA
CCAAATACATATCAATATGTACATTCGAGAAAGAAGCGATCAAAGAAGCGTCTTCGGGCGAGTAGGAGAA
TGCGGAGGAGAAGGAGAACGAGCTGATCTAGTATCTCTCCACAATCCAATGCCAACTGACCAACTGGCCA
TATTCGGAGCAATTTGAAGCCAATTTCCATCGCCTGGCGATCGCTCCATTCTTGGCTATATGTTTTTCAC
CGTTCCCGGGGCCATTTTCAAAGACTCGTCGGTAAGATAAGATTGTGTCACTCGCTGTCTCTCTTCATTT
GTCGAAGAATGCTGAGGAATTTCGCGATGACGTCGGCGAGTATTTTGAAGAATGAGAATAATTTGTATTT
ATACGAAAATCAGTTAGTGGAATTTTCTACAAAAACATGTTATCTATAGATAATTTTGTTGCAAAATATG
TTGACTATGACAAAGATTGTATGTATATACCTTTAATGTATTCTCATTTTCTTATGTATTTATAATGGCA
ATGATGATACTGATGATATTTTAAGATGATGCCAGACCACAGGCTGATTTCTGCGTCTTTTGCCGAACGC
AGTGCATGTGCGGTTGTTGTTTTTTGGAATAGTTTCAATTTTCGGACTGTCCGCTTTGATTTCAGTTTCT
TGGCTTATTCAAAAAGCAAAGTAAAGCCAAAAAAGCGAGATGGCAATACCAAATGCGGCAAAACGGTAGT
GGAAGGAAAGGGGTGCGGGGCAGCGGAAGGAAGGGTGGGGCGGGGCGTGGCGGGGTCTGTGGCTGGGCGC
GACGTCACCGACGTTGGAGCCACTCCTTTGACCATGTGTGCGTGTGTGTATTATTCGTGTCTCGCCACTC
GCCGGTTGTTTTTTTCTTTTTATCTCGCTCTCTCTAGCGCCATCTCGTACGCATGCTCAACGCACCGCAT
GTTGCCGTGTCCTTTATGCGTCATTTTGGCTCGAAATAGGCAATTATTTAAACAAAGATTAGTCAACGAA
AACGCTAAAATAAATAAGTCTACAATATGGTTACTTATTGCCATGTGTGTGCAGCCAACGATAGCAACAA
AAGCAACAACACAGTGGCTTTCCCTCTTTCACTTTTTGTTTGCAAGCGCGTGCGAGCAAGACGGCACGAC
CGGCAAACGCAATTACGCTGACAAAGAGCAGACGAAGTTTTGGCCGAAAAACATCAAGGCGCCTGATACG
AATGCATTTGCAATAACAATTGCGATATTTAATATTGTTTATGAAGCTGTTTGACTTCAAAACACACAAA
AAAAAAAATAAAACAAATTATTTGAAAGAGAATTAGGAATCGGACAGCTTATCGTTACGGGCTAACAGCA
CACCGAGACGAAATAGCTTACCTGACGTCACAGCCTCTGGAAGAACTGCCGCCAAGCAGAGAGAGAGAGA
AAAAGAGGGAGAGCAGCTTAGACCGCATGTGCTTGTGTGTGAGGCGTCTCTCTCTTCGTCTCCTGTTTGC
GCAAACGCATAGACTGCACTGAGAAAATCGATTACCTATTTTTTATGAATGAATATTTGCACTATTACTA
TTCAAAACTATTAAGATAGCAATCACATTCAATAGCCAAATACTATACCACCTGAGCGATGCAACGAAAT
GATCAATTTGAGCAAAAATGCTGCATATTTAGGACGGCATCATTATAGAAATGCTTCTTGCTGTGTACTT
TTCTCTCGTCTGGCAGCTGTTTCGCCGTTATTGTTAAAACCGGCTTAAGTTAGGTGTGTTTTCTACGACT
AGTGATGCCCCTACTAGAAGATGTGTGTTGCACAAATGTCCCTGAATAACCAATTTGAAGTGCAGATAGC
AGTAAACGTAAGCTAATATGAATATTATTTAACTGTAATGTTTTAATATCGCTGGACATTACTAATAAAC
CCACTATAAACACATGTACATATGTATGTTTTGGCATACAATGAGTAGTTGGGGAAAAAATGTGTAAAAG
CACCGTGACCATCACAGCATAAAGATAACCAGCTGAAGTATCGAATATGAGTAACCCCCAAATTGAATCA
CATGCCGCAACTGATAGGACCCATGGAAGTACACTCTTCATGGCGATATACAAGACACACACAAGCACGA
ACACCCAGTTGCGGAGGAAATTCTCCGTAAATGAAAACCCAATCGGCGAACAATTCATACCCATATATGG
TAAAAGTTTTGAACGCGACTTGAGAGCGGAGAGCATTGCGGCTGATAAGGTTTTAGCGCTAAGCGGGCTT
TATAAAACGGGCTGCGGGACCAGTTTTCATATCACTACCGTTTGAGTTCTTGTGCTGTGTGGATACTCCT
CCCGACACAAAGCCGCTCCATCAGCCAGCAGTCGTCTAATCCAGAGACCCCGGATCGGGGTACCAACATG
GACGCACAAACACGACGACGTGAGCGTCGCGCTGAGAAACAAGCTCAATGGAAAGCTGCAAACGGTGGAT
CTCCTCCACATATGGCTTACCCATACGATGTTCCAGATTACGCTCCTCCAAGCTTGAATTCTGCAGATAT
CATGGGAAAAAAAGATAAGAACAAGAAAGGAGGACAGGATAGCGCTGCAGCACCACAGCCCCAGCAGCAG
CAAAAGCAACAACAACAACGGCAGCAACAACCACAGCAGCTGCAACAACCACAGCAGCTGCAACAACCAC
AGCAGCAGCAACAACAACAACCCCATCCCTCTCCCGATCAGCGCGAGATTCCCAGTGTGGTCGGAGTAGC
AGCCTCACACGATCCCTACGGAGCCAGTTATAACATGCAATATCGTTTGCAGCGAGGGGCTCTGGAGGAG
ATTGAGGACATGTTCTCGATTACTTTGGAGCACTTGCGCGTGTATAAAGAGTACCGTAACGCCTATCCTG
ATCATATCATCTACTACCGAGATGGCGTGAGCGACGGCCAGTTTCCGAAAATCAAAAACGAGGAACTGAG
GTGTATTAAACAAGCCTGTGACAAGGTGGGCTGTAAACCCAAGATTTGCTGCGTGATTGTGGTGAAGCGT
CATCACACTCGCTTCTTTCCCAGCGGCGACGTAACGACATCGAACAAGTTCAACAACGTGGACCCCGGAA
CCGTGGTCGATCGCACCATTGTGCATCCTAACGAGATGCAGTTCTTCATGGTCAGCCACCAGGCCATCCA
GGGCACGGCCAAGCCAACACGATACAATGTGATTGAGAACACAGGCAATCTTGACATCGACTTGTTGCAG
CAGTTGACCTACAACCTGTGCCACATGTTCCCTCGTTGCAATCGCTCGGTTTCTTATCCGGCTCCGGCCT
ATTTAGCCCATTTGGTAGCTGCTCGTGGACGCGTTTATCTGACTGGCACCAACAGGTTCCTGGATTTGAA
GAAGGAGTACGCAAAGCGAACGATTGTCCCCGAATTCATGAAGAAAAACCCCATGTACTTTGTCTGAGCG
GCCGCTCGAGTCTAGAGGGCCCGCGGTTCGAAGGTAAGCCTATCCCTAACCCTCTCCTCGGTCTCGATTC
TACGCGTACCGGTCATCATCACCATCACCATTGAGTTTAAACCCGCTGATCAGCCTCGACTGTGCCTTCT
AAGGCCTGAGCTCGCTGATCAGCCTCGATCGAGGATCCAGACATGATAAGATACATTGATGAGTTTGGAC
AAACCACAACTAGAATGCAGTGAAAAAAATGCTTTATTTGTGAAATTTGTGATGCTATTGCTTTATTTGT
AACCATTATAAGCTGCAATAAACAAGTTAACAACAACAATTGCATTCATTTTATGTTTCAGGTTCAGGGG
GAGGTGTGGGAGGTTTTTTAAAGCAAGTAAAACCTCTACAAATGTGGTATGGCTGATTATGATCAGTCGA
CCGATGCCCTTGAGAGCCTTCAACCCAGTCAGCTCCTTCCGGTGGGCGCGGGGCATGACTATCGTCGCCG
CACTTATGACTGTCTTCTTTATCATGCAACTCGTAGGACAGGTGCCGGCAGCGCTCTGGGTCATTTTCGG
CGAGGACCGCTTTCGCTGGAGCGCGACGATGATCGGCCTGTCGCTTGCGGTATTCGGAATCTTGCACGCC
CTCGCTCAAGCCTTCGTCACTGGTCCCGCCACCAAACGTTTCGGCGAGAAGCAGGCCATTATCGCCGGCA
TGGCGGCCGACGCGCTGGGCTACGTCTTGCTGGCGTTCGCGACGCGAGGCTGGATGGCCTTCCCCATTAT
GATTCTTCTCGCTTCCGGCGGCATCGGGATGCCCGCGTTGCAGGCCATGCTGTCCAGGCAGGTAGATGAC
GACCATCAGGGACAGCTTCAAGGATCGCTCGCGGCTCTTACCAGCCAGCAAAAGGCCAGGAACCGTAAAA
AGGCCGCGTTGCTGGCGTTTTTCCATAGGCTCCGCCCCCCTGACGAGCATCACAAAAATCGACGCTCAAG
TCAGAGGTGGCGAAACCCGACAGGACTATAAAGATACCAGGCGTTTCCCCCTGGAAGCTCCCTCGTGCGC
TCTCCTGTTCCGACCCTGCCGCTTACCGGATACCTGTCCGCCTTTCTCCCTTCGGGAAGCGTGGCGCTTT
CTCAATGCTCACGCTGTAGGTATCTCAGTTCGGTGTAGGTCGTTCGCTCCAAGCTGGGCTGTGTGCACGA
ACCCCCCGTTCAGCCCGACCGCTGCGCCTTATCCGGTAACTATCGTCTTGAGTCCAACCCGGTAAGACAC
GACTTATCGCCACTGGCAGCAGCCACTGGTAACAGGATTAGCAGAGCGAGGTATGTAGGCGGTGCTACAG
AGTTCTTGAAGTGGTGGCCTAACTACGGCTACACTAGAAGGACAGTATTTGGTATCTGCGCTCTGCTGAA
GCCAGTTACCTTCGGAAAAAGAGTTGGTAGCTCTTGATCCGGCAAACAAACCACCGCTGGTAGCGGTGGT
TTTTTTGTTTGCAAGCAGCAGATTACGCGCAGAAAAAAAGGATCTCAAGAAGATCCTTTGATCTTTTCTA
CGGGGTCTGACGCTCAGTGGAACGAAAACTCACGTTAAGGGATTTTGGTCATGAGATTATCAAAAAGGAT
CTTCACCTAGATCCTTTTAAATTAAAAATGAAGTTTTAAATCAATCTAAAGTATATATGAGTAAACTTGG
TCTGACAGTTACCAATGCTTAATCAGTGAGGCACCTATCTCAGCGATCTGTCTATTTCGTTCATCCATAG
TTGCCTGACTCCCCGTCGTGTAGATAACTACGATACGGGAGGGCTTACCATCTGGCCCCAGTGCTGCAAT
GATACCGCGAGACCCACGCTCACCGGCTCCAGATTTATCAGCAATAAACCAGCCAGCCGGAAGGGCCGAG
CGCAGAAGTGGTCCTGCAACTTTATCCGCCTCCATCCAGTCTATTAATTGTTGCCGGGAAGCTAGAGTAA
GTAGTTCGCCAGTTAATAGTTTGCGCAACGTTGTTGCCATTGCTGCAGGCATCGTGGTGTCACGCTCGTC
GTTTGGTATGGCTTCATTCAGCTCCGGTTCCCAACGATCAAGGCGAGTTACATGATCCCCCATGTTGTGC
AAAAAAGCGGTTAGCTCCTTCGGTCCTCCGATCGTTGTCAGAAGTAAGTTGGCCGCAGTGTTATCACTCA
TGGTTATGGCAGCACTGCATAATTCTCTTACTGTCATGCCATCCGTAAGATGCTTTTCTGTGACTGGTGA
GTACTCAACCAAGTCATTCTGAGAATAGTGTATGCGGCGACCGAGTTGCTCTTGCCCGGCGTCAACACGG
GATAATACCGCGCCACATAGCAGAACTTTAAAAGTGCTCATCATTGGAAAACGTTCTTCGGGGCGAAAAC
TCTCAAGGATCTTACCGCTGTTGAGATCCAGTTCGATGTAACCCACTCGTGCACCCAACTGATCTTCAGC
ATCTTTTACTTTCACCAGCGTTTCTGGGTGAGCAAAAACAGGAAGGCAAAATGCCGCAAAAAAGGGAATA
AGGGCGACACGGAAATGTTGAATACTCATACTCTTCCTTTTTCAATATTATTGAAGCATTTATCAGGGTT
ATTGTCTCATGAGCGGATACATATTTGAATGTATTTAGAAAAATAAACAAATAGGGGTTCCGCGCACATT
TCCCCGAAAAGTGCCACCTGACGTCTAAGAAACCATTATTATCATGACATTAACCTATAAAAATAGGCGT
ATCACGAGGCCCTTTCGT
Features (pLannotate 1.2.2; 12 found; start..end, strand, type, name):
     56..2568    +  promoter       Ac5 promoter: Drosophila melanogaster actin 5C promoter
   2588..2653    +  CDS            N (fragment): REGN_LAMBD - Experimental evidence at protein level: Swiss-Prot protein existence level 1. Plays a role as a transcriptional antitermination factor that allows the virus to initiate its lytic phase. Activates expression of the delayed viral early genes by modifying host RNA polymerase (RNAP) into a form that is resistant to termination signals. This antitermination function requires the host NusA protein which serves to stabilize the interaction between antitermination protein N and host RNA polymerase. From Escherichia phage lambda (Bacteriophage lambda).
   2678..2704    +  CDS            3xHA (fragment): three tandem HA epitope tags
   2732..2842    +  CDS            AGO2 (fragment): AGO2_DROME - Experimental evidence at protein level: Swiss-Prot protein existence level 1. Essential for RNA interference (RNAi); double-stranded RNA induces potent and specific gene silencing (PubMed:11498593, PubMed:12368261, PubMed:14508492, PubMed:32504809). RNAi is mediated by the RNA-induced silencing complex (RISC), a sequence-specific, multicomponent nuclease that destroys or silences messenger RNAs homologous to the silencing trigger (PubMed:11498593, PubMed:12368261, PubMed:14508492). From Drosophila melanogaster (Fruit fly).
   2894..3634    +  CDS            AGO2 (fragment): AGO2_DROME - Experimental evidence at protein level: Swiss-Prot protein existence level 1. Essential for RNA interference (RNAi); double-stranded RNA induces potent and specific gene silencing (PubMed:11498593, PubMed:12368261, PubMed:14508492, PubMed:32504809). RNAi is mediated by the RNA-induced silencing complex (RISC), a sequence-specific, multicomponent nuclease that destroys or silences messenger RNAs homologous to the silencing trigger (PubMed:11498593, PubMed:12368261, PubMed:14508492). From Drosophila melanogaster (Fruit fly).
   3673..3714    +  CDS            V5 tag: epitope tag from simian virus 5
   3814..3948    -  polyA_signal   SV40 poly(A) signal: SV40 polyadenylation signal
   3971..4055    -  CDS            large T antigen (fragment): large T antigen from SV40 (simian virus 40)
   4056..4526    +  CDS            TcR (fragment): tetracycline efflux protein; tet; confers resistance to tetracycline
   4570..5158    -  rep_origin     ori: high-copy-number ColE1/pMB1/pBR322/pUC origin of replication
   5329..6189    -  CDS            AmpR: β-lactamase; bla; confers resistance to ampicillin, carbenicillin, and related antibiotics
   6190..6294    -  promoter       AmpR promoter: bla
