[The description below was written by a language model from this plasmid's Addgene catalogue record and pLannotate feature annotations shown in this document.]
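Description:
pAc5.1B-lambdaN-HA-DmAGO2-RB-del55-967_B is an insect-cell expression plasmid of about 6.4 kb. The catalogue lists the backbone as unknown, although the name and annotated parts point to a pAc5.1-type vector. It is maintained in E. coli through a ColE1/pUC-family origin and selected with ampicillin via the bla gene and its own promoter. The record lists it as low copy even though this origin type is usually described as high copy. A short tetracycline-resistance fragment and a piece of SV40 large T antigen are also annotated; these are partial and appear to be non-functional backbone remnants.

Expression is driven by the Drosophila melanogaster actin 5C promoter, a strong constitutive promoter commonly used in cultured fly cells, and an SV40 polyadenylation signal lies downstream of the coding region (annotated on the opposite strand). The open reading frame begins with a fragment of bacteriophage lambda N protein, followed by an HA epitope and then Drosophila Argonaute 2, isoform B, carrying an internal deletion of amino acids 55–967. Consistent with this, the feature table shows two AGO2 fragments: a short N-terminal piece and a longer C-terminal one. A V5 tag is annotated after the insert, but the record does not indicate whether it is in frame and translated.

The lambda N peptide binds boxB RNA hairpins, so fusions of this kind are generally used in tethering assays that recruit a protein to a boxB-containing reporter mRNA, with the HA tag allowing detection. The record states only insect expression of the AGO2 deletion variant; the specific experimental use is not given.
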