Addgene plasmid #145931: pAc5.1B-lambdaN-HA-DmAGO2-RB-del55-967_B
Purpose: Insect Expression of DmAGO2-RB-del55-967
Depositing lab: Elisa Izaurralde. Depositing organization: Max Planck Institute for Developmental Biology.
Backbone
  Vector backbone: Unknown
  Vector type: Insect Expression
Growth in bacteria
  Bacterial resistance: Ampicillin, 100 μg/mL
  Growth temperature: 37°C
  Growth strain: DH5alpha
  Copy number: Low Copy
Gene/Insert
  Gene/Insert name: DmAGO2-RB-del55-967
  Species: D. melanogaster (fly)
  Mutation: Isoform B of DmAGO2 with a deletion of AA 55-967 compared to the sequence from NCBI: NM_140518.1.
  Entrez Gene: AGO2 (a.k.a. Dmel_CG7439, AG02, AGO 2, AGO-2, AGO1, Ago-2, Ago2, Ago2a, CG13452, CG7439, Dm Ago2, DmAgo2, Dmel\CG7439, ago, ago-2, ago2, argonaute2, dAGO2, dAgo2, eIF2C2)
  Cloning method: Unknown
Terms and licenses: Academic/Nonprofit Terms; Industry Terms: Not Available to Industry
Depositor comments: Plasmids from this collection were made available to the research community and donated after the lab closed. Please note that the sequence provided by the depositing laboratory may be theoretical/predicted or based on Sanger sequencing results. There may be discrepancies between sequencing results obtained by Addgene and the depositor sequence. If an Addgene verified sequence is not available, please contact before placing your order to request that our lab fully sequence the plasmid.
How to cite: pAc5.1B-lambdaN-HA-DmAGO2-RB-del55-967_B was a gift from Elisa Izaurralde (Addgene plasmid # 145931 ; http://n2t.net/addgene:145931 ; RRID:Addgene_145931)
